Addgene plasmid #231269: pAVEC0_C-TurboID
Purpose: (Empty Backbone) For expressing fusion proteins with C terminal TurboID for proximity labeling in plants
Depositing lab: Jacob Brunkard. Depositing organization: University of Wisconsin, Madison. Publication: Seamless, modular binary vectors for plant cell and molecular biology. Greenhalgh R, Horner W, Klimpel KA, Chatterjee S, Scarpin MR, Brunkard JO. Plant Biotechnol J. 2025 Jun 26. doi: 10.1111/pbi.70233. PubMed 40574375.
Backbone
  Vector backbone: Backbone assembled from fragments of pENTR, pEG103, and NPTII
  Vector type: Plant Expression
  Tag / fusion protein: TurboID (C terminal on insert)
Growth in bacteria
  Bacterial resistance: Kanamycin, 50 μg/mL
  Growth temperature: 37°C
  Growth strain: DH5alpha
  Copy number: Unknown
Gene/Insert
  Gene/Insert name: None
  Mutation: N/A
  Tag / fusion protein: TurboID (C terminal on insert)
Terms and licenses: Academic/Nonprofit Terms; Industry Terms: Not Available to Industry
Depositor comments: No gene inserted in primary locus, this is a vector backbone.
How to cite: pAVEC0_C-TurboID was a gift from Jacob Brunkard (Addgene plasmid # 231269 ; http://n2t.net/addgene:231269 ; RRID:Addgene_231269)
