[The description below was written by a language model from this plasmid's Addgene catalogue record and pLannotate feature annotations shown in this document.]
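Description:
pAVEC0_C-TurboID is an empty binary vector for plant expression, designed so that a gene of interest can be cloned in frame upstream of TurboID to produce a C-terminally tagged fusion protein for proximity labeling in plants. According to the record, the backbone was assembled from fragments of pENTR, pEG103 and NPTII, and it belongs to a family of modular binary vectors. The annotated 7.4 kb sequence carries two replication systems: a high-copy ColE1/pUC-type origin for propagation in E. coli, and the pVS1 oriV with its RepA replication protein and StaA stability protein, which typically support stable maintenance in Agrobacterium. Bacterial selection is by kanamycin, conferred by an aph(3')-Ia-type KanR gene.

The expression cassette consists of a CaMV 35S promoter preceded by a partial 35S fragment (an arrangement consistent with a duplicated-enhancer 35S promoter), followed by the TMV Ω leader, which enhances translation. A short unannotated gap separates Ω from an open reading frame annotated as E. coli birA. This corresponds to TurboID, an engineered variant of the BirA biotin ligase that promiscuously biotinylates nearby proteins, allowing neighbours and interactors of the fusion partner to be captured and identified. The gap is presumably where the insert is placed, although the cloning site is not annotated. A CaMV polyadenylation signal terminates the transcript.

Two left-border T-DNA repeats are annotated upstream of the cassette, but no right border was detected, and no feature is annotated in the region between the left borders and the promoter. The record therefore does not state whether a plant selectable marker is present, or whether the KanR gene lies inside the transferred region.
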