Features (pLannotate 1.2.2; 12 found; start..end, strand, type, name):
      1..589     +  rep_origin     ori: high-copy-number ColE1/pMB1/pBR322/pUC origin of replication
    827..1456    +  CDS            pVS1 StaA: stability protein from the Pseudomonas plasmid pVS1 (Heeb et al., 2000)
   1885..2958    +  CDS            pVS1 RepA: replication protein from the Pseudomonas plasmid pVS1 (Heeb et al., 2000)
   3024..3218    +  rep_origin     pVS1 oriV: origin of replication for the Pseudomonas plasmid pVS1 (Heeb et al., 2000)
   3385..3408    +  misc_feature   LB T-DNA repeat: left border repeat from octopine Ach5 T-DNA
   3430..3453    +  misc_feature   LB T-DNA repeat: left border repeat from octopine Ach5 T-DNA
   4164..4464    +  promoter       CaMV 35S promoter (fragment): strong constitutive promoter from cauliflower mosaic virus
   4465..4806    +  promoter       CaMV 35S promoter: strong constitutive promoter from cauliflower mosaic virus
   4822..4877    +  misc_feature   TMV Ω: translational enhancer from the tobacco mosaic virus 5'-leader sequence (Gallie et al., 1988)
   4998..5954    +  CDS            birA: BIRA_ECOLI - Also known as bioR, dhbB. Experimental evidence at protein level: Swiss-Prot protein existence level 1. Acts both as a biotin--[acetyl-CoA-carboxylase] ligase and a biotin-operon repressor. In the presence of ATP, BirA activates biotin to form the BirA-biotinyl-5'-adenylate (BirA-bio-5'-AMP or holoBirA) complex. HoloBirA can either transfer the biotinyl moiety to the biotin carboxyl carrier protein (BCCP) subunit of acetyl-CoA carboxylase, or bind to the biotin operator site and inhibit transcription of the operon. From Escherichia coli (strain K12).
   6041..6200    +  polyA_signal   CaMV poly(A) signal (fragment): cauliflower mosaic virus polyadenylation signal
   6416..7225    +  CDS            KanR: aminoglycoside phosphotransferase; aph(3')-Ia; confers resistance to kanamycin in bacteria or G418 (Geneticin®) in eukaryotes
>Addgene plasmid #231269 | pAVEC0_C-TurboID | addgene full sequence | sequence record 460943 | Addgene NGS Result
TTGAGATCCTTTTTTTCTGCGCGTAATCTGCTGCTTGCAAACAAAAAAACCACCGCTACCAGCGGTGGTT
TGTTTGCCGGATCAAGAGCTACCAACTCTTTTTCCGAAGGTAACTGGCTTCAGCAGAGCGCAGATACCAA
ATACTGTTCTTCTAGTGTAGCCGTAGTTAGGCCACCACTTCAAGAACTCTGTAGCACCGCCTACATACCT
CGCTCTGCTAATCCTGTTACCAGTGGCTGCTGCCAGTGGCGATAAGTCGTGTCTTACCGGGTTGGACTCA
AGACGATAGTTACCGGATAAGGCGCAGCGGTCGGGCTGAACGGGGGGTTCGTGCACACAGCCCAGCTTGG
AGCGAACGACCTACACCGAACTGAGATACCTACAGCGTGAGCTATGAGAAAGCGCCACGCTTCCCGAAGG
GAGAAAGGCGGACAGGTATCCGGTAAGCGGCAGGGTCGGAACAGGAGAGCGCACGAGGGAGCTTCCAGGG
GGAAACGCCTGGTATCTTTATAGTCCTGTCGGGTTTCGCCACCTCTGACTTGAGCGTCGATTTTTGTGAT
GCTCGTCAGGGGGGCGGAGCCTATGGAAAAACGCCAGCAACGCGGCCTTTTTACGGTTCCTGGCCTTTTG
CTGGCCTTTTGCTCACATGTTCTTTCCTGCGTTATCCCCTGATTCTGTGGATAACCGTATTACCGCCTTT
GAGTGACTGAAGAACCGAGCGCCGCCGTCTAAAAAGGTGATGTGTATTTGAGTAAAACAGCTTGCGTCAT
GCGGTCGCTGCGTATATGATGCGATGAGTAAATAAACAAATACGCAAGGGGAACGCATGAAGGTTATCGC
TGTACTTAACCAGAAAGGCGGGTCAGGCAAGACGACCATCGCAACCCATCTAGCCCGCGCCCTGCAACTC
GCCGGGGCCGATGTTCTGTTAGTCGATTCCGATCCCCAGGGCAGTGCCCGCGATTGGGCGGCCGTGCGGG
AAGATCAACCGCTAACCGTTGTCGGCATCGACCGCCCGACGATTGACCGCGACGTGAAGGCCATCGGCCG
GCGCGACTTCGTAGTGATCGACGGAGCGCCCCAGGCGGCGGACTTGGCTGTGTCCGCGATCAAGGCAGCC
GACTTCGTGCTGATTCCGGTGCAGCCAAGCCCTTACGACATATGGGCCACCGCCGACCTGGTGGAGCTGG
TTAAGCAGCGCATTGAGGTCACGGATGGAAGGCTACAAGCGGCCTTTGTCGTGTCGCGGGCGATCAAAGG
CACGCGCATCGGCGGTGAGGTTGCCGAGGCGCTGGCCGGGTACGAGCTGCCCATTCTTGAGTCCCGTATC
ACGCAGCGCGTGAGCTACCCAGGCACTGCCGCCGCCGGCACAACCGTTCTTGAATCAGAACCCGAGGGCG
ACGCTGCCCGCGAGGTCCAGGCGCTGGCCGCTGAAATTAAATCAAAACTCATTTGAGTTAATGAGGTAAA
GAGAAAATGAGCAAAAGCACAAACACGCTAAGTGCCGGCCGTCCGAGCGCACGCAGCAGCAAGGCTGCAA
CGTTGGCCAGCCTGGCAGACACGCCAGCCATGAAGCGGGTCAACTTTCAGTTGCCGGCGGAGGATCACAC
CAAGCTGAAGATGTACGCGGTACGCCAAGGCAAGACCATTACCGAGCTGCTATCTGAATACATCGCGCAG
CTACCAGAGTAAATGAGCAAATGAATAAATGAGTAGATGAATTTTAGCGGCTAAAGGAGGCGGCATGGAA
AATCAAGAACAACCAGGCACCGACGCCGTGGAATGCCCCATGTGTGGAGGAACGGGCGGTTGGCCAGGCG
TAAGCGGCTGGGTTGCCTGCCGGCCCTGCAATGGCACTGGAACCCCCAAGCCCGAGGAATCGGCGTGAGC
GGTCGCAAACCATCCGGCCCGGTACAAATCGGCGCGGCGCTGGGTGATGACCTGGTGGAGAAGTTGAAGG
CCGCGCAGGCCGCCCAGCGGCAACGCATCGAGGCAGAAGCACGCCCCGGTGAATCGTGGCAAGCGGCCGC
TGATCGAATCCGCAAAGAATCCCGGCAACCGCCGGCAGCCGGTGCGCCGTCGATTAGGAAGCCGCCCAAG
GGCGACGAGCAACCAGATTTTTTCGTTCCGATGCTCTATGACGTGGGCACCCGCGATAGTCGCAGCATCA
TGGACGTGGCCGTTTTCCGTCTGTCGAAGCGTGACCGACGAGCTGGCGAGGTGATCCGCTACGAGCTTCC
AGACGGGCACGTAGAGGTTTCCGCAGGGCCGGCCGGCATGGCCAGTGTGTGGGATTACGACCTGGTACTG
ATGGCGGTTTCCCATCTAACCGAATCCATGAACCGATACCGGGAAGGGAAGGGAGACAAGCCCGGCCGCG
TGTTCCGTCCACACGTTGCGGACGTACTCAAGTTCTGCCGGCGAGCCGATGGCGGAAAGCAGAAAGACGA
CCTGGTAGAAACCTGCATTCGGTTAAACACCACGCACGTTGCCATGCAGCGTACGAAGAAGGCCAAGAAC
GGCCGCCTGGTGACGGTATCCGAGGGTGAAGCCTTGATTAGCCGCTACAAGATCGTAAAGAGCGAAACCG
GGCGGCCGGAGTACATCGAGATCGAGCTAGCTGATTGGATGTACCGCGAGATCACAGAAGGCAAGAACCC
GGACGTGCTGACGGTTCACCCCGATTACTTTTTGATCGATCCCGGCATCGGCCGTTTTCTCTACCGCCTG
GCACGCCGCGCCGCAGGCAAGGCAGAAGCCAGATGGTTGTTCAAGACGATCTACGAACGCAGTGGCAGCG
CCGGAGAGTTCAAGAAGTTCTGTTTCACCGTGCGCAAGCTGATCGGGTCAAATGACCTGCCGGAGTACGA
TTTGAAGGAGGAGGCGGGGCAGGCTGGCCCGATCCTAGTCATGCGCTACCGCAACCTGATCGAGGGCGAA
GCATCCGCCGGTTCCTAATGTACGGAGCAGATGCTAGGGCAAATTGCCCTAGCAGGGGAAAAAGGTCGAA
AAGGTCTCTTTCCTGTGGATAGCACGTACATTGGGAACCCAAAGCCGTACATTGGGAACCGGAACCCGTA
CATTGGGAACCCAAAGCCGTACATTGGGAACCGGTCACACATGTAAGTGACTGATATAAAAGAGAAAAAA
GGCGATTTTTCCGCCTAAAACTCTTTAAAACTTATTAAAACTCTTAAAACCCGCCTGGCCTGTGCATAAC
TGTCTGGCCAGCGCACAGCCGAAGAGCTGCAAAAAGCGCCTACCCTTCGGTCGCTGCGCTCCCTACGCCC
CGCCGCTTCGCGTCGGCCTATCGCGGCCGCTGGCCGCTCAAAAATGGCTGGCCTACGGCCAGGCAATCTA
CCAGCGCGCGGACAAGCTAGGATTGGCAGGATATATTCAGTTGTAAATGCGAGCTGTTGGCTGGCTGGTG
GCAGGATATATTCAGTTGTAAATAAATTGACGCTTAGACAACTTAATAACACATTGCGGACGTTTTTAAT
GTACTGAATTAACGCCGAATTAATTCGAGCTCTCTAGAATCGTCGACTCGAGACTAGAGCCAAGCTGATC
TCCTTTGCCCCGGAGATCACCATGGACGACTTTCTCTATCTCTACGATCTAGGAAGAAAGTTCGACGGAG
AAGGTGACGATACCATGTTCACCACCGATAATGAGAAGATTAGCCTCTTCAATTTCAGAAAGAATGCTGA
CCCACAGATGGTTAGAGAGGCTTACGCGGCAGGTCTCATCAAGACGATCTACCCGAGTAATAATCTCCAG
GAGATCAAATACCTTCCCAAGAAGGTTAAAGATGCAGTCAAAAGATTCAGGACTAACTGCATCAAGAACA
CAGAGAAAGATATATTTCTCAAGATCAGAAGTACTATTCCAGTATGGACGATTCAAGGCTTGCTTCATAA
ACCAAGGCAAGTAATAGAGATTGGAGTCTCTAAGAAAGTAGTTCCTACTGAATCAAAGGCCATGGAGTCA
AAAATTCAGATCGAGGATCTAACAGAACTCGCCGTGAAGACTGGCGAACAGTTCATACAGAGTCTTTTAC
GACTCAATGACAAGAAGAAAATCTTCGTCAACATGGTGGAGCACGACACTCTCGTCTACTCCAAGAATAT
CAAAGATACAGTCTCAGAAGACCAAAGGGCTATTGAGACTTTTCAACAAAGGGTAATATCGGGAAACCTC
CTCGGATTCCATTGCCCAGCTATCTGTCACTTCATCAAAAGGACAGTAGAAAAGGAAGGTGGCACCTACA
AATGCCATCATTGCGATAAAGGAAAGGCTATCGTTCAAGATGCCTCTGCCGACAGTGGTCCCAAAGATGG
ACCCCCACCCACGAGGAGCATCGTGGAAAAAGAAGACGTTCCAACCACGTCTTCAAAGCAAGTGGATTGA
TGTGATATCTCCACTGACGTAAGGGATGACGCACAATCCCACTATCCTTCGCAATGAGACTTTTCAACAA
AGGGTAATATCGGGAAACCTCCTCGGATTCCATTGCCCAGCTATCTGTCACTTCATCAAAAGGACAGTAG
AAAAGGAAGGTGGCACCTACAAATGCCATCATTGCGATAAAGGAAAGGCTATCGTTCAAGATGCCTCTGC
CGACAGTGGTCCCAAAGATGGACCCCCACCCACGAGGAGCATCGTGGAAAAAGAAGACGTTCCAACCACG
TCTTCAAAGCAAGTGGATTGATGTGATATCTCCACTGACGTAAGGGATGACGCACAATCCCACTATCCTT
CGCAAGACCCTTCCTCTATATAAGGAAGTTCATTTCATTTGGAGAGAGGCCTATTTTTACAACAATTACC
AACAACAACAAACAACAAACAACATTACAATTACTATTTACAATTACAGGCCTCCCGGGTCAGGAAGCGA
AACACCAGGAACATCAGAAAGTGCAACACCAGAATCTGGATCCGGCTCTGAAACTCCTGGTACTAGTGAA
TCGGCTACCCCTGAATCAGGGTCCTCTAAAGATAACACTGTTCCATTGAAACTCATCGCTCTCCTCGCTA
ACGGTGAGTTCCACTCTGGTGAGCAGCTCGGTGAGACTTTAGGTATGTCTCGTGCTGCTATCAACAAGCA
CATCCAGACTTTACGTGATTGGGGAGTTGATGTTTTCACTGTTCCAGGAAAGGGTTACTCTTTACCAGAG
CCAATCCCATTATTGAACGCTAAGCAGATCTTGGGTCAGCTTGATGGAGGATCTGTTGCTGTTCTTCCAG
TTGTTGATTCTACTAACCAGTACCTTCTCGATCGTATTGGAGAGCTCAAGTCTGGTGATGCTTGCATTGC
TGAGTACCAGCAGGCAGGTCGTGGTTCTCGTGGTAGGAAGTGGTTCTCTCCATTCGGTGCAAACCTCTAC
CTTTCTATGTTCTGGAGGCTTAAGAGGGGTCCAGCTGCTATTGGTCTTGGTCCAGTTATTGGTATTGTTA
TGGCTGAGGCTCTCAGGAAGCTCGGTGCTGATAAGGTTAGGGTGAAGTGGCCAAACGATCTCTACCTCCA
GGATAGGAAGTTGGCTGGTATTTTGGTGGAGCTTGCTGGAATTACTGGAGATGCTGCTCAGATTGTGATC
GGAGCTGGAATCAACGTGGCTATGAGGAGGGTCGAGGAGTCTGTCGTCAACCAGGGATGGATCACTCTTC
AGGAGGCTGGTATCAACCTTGATAGGAACACACTTGCTGCTACACTTATCAGGGAGCTTAGGGCTGCTCT
TGAGTTGTTCGAGCAAGAGGGTTTGGCTCCATACTTGCCAAGGTGGGAGAAGTTGGATAACTTCATCAAC
AGGCCAGTCAAGTTGATCATCGGTGATAAGGAGATTTTCGGTATTTCTAGGGGTATTGATAAGCAAGGTG
CTTTGTTGTTGGAGCAAGATGGTGTTATCAAGCCATGGATGGGTGGTGAGATCTCTTTGAGGTCTGCTGA
GAAGTGATGAGGGTCCTCTGTCCTGATCACGGCCATGCTAGAGTCCGCAAAAATCACCAGTCTCTCTCTA
CAAATCTATCTCTCTCTATTTTTCTCCAGAATAATGTGTGAGTAGTTCCCAGATAAGGGAATTAGGGTTC
TTATAGGGTTTCGCTCATGTGTTGAGCATATAAGAAACCCTTAGTATGTATTTGTATTTGTAAAATACTT
CTATCAATAAAATTTCTAATTCCTAAAACCAAAATCCAGTGACCTGGTAACCTGGCAGGATATATGCGGT
TGTAATTTTGGCAGGATATATGCGGTTGTAATTCATTTTTATTGTCTAAATTTCTGTATTTGTTTGTTTG
CAATTAGATCCACGTTGTGTCTCAAAATCTCTGATGTTACATTGCACAAGATAAAAATATATCATCATGA
ACAATAAAACTGTCTGCTTACATAAACAGTAATACAAGGGGTGTTATGAGCCATATTCAACGGGAAACGT
CGAGGCCGCGATTAAATTCCAACATGGATGCTGATTTATATGGGTATAAATGGGCTCGCGATAATGTCGG
GCAATCAGGTGCGACAATCTATCGCTTGTATGGGAAGCCCGATGCGCCAGAGTTGTTTCTGAAACATGGC
AAAGGTAGCGTTGCCAATGATGTTACAGATGAGATGGTCAGACTAAACTGGCTGACGGAATTTATGCCTC
TTCCGACCATCAAGCATTTTATCCGTACTCCTGATGATGCATGGTTACTCACCACTGCGATCCCCGGAAA
AACAGCATTCCAGGTATTAGAAGAATATCCTGATTCAGGTGAAAATATTGTTGATGCGCTGGCAGTGTTC
CTGCGCCGGTTGCATTCGATTCCTGTTTGTAATTGTCCTTTTAACAGCGATCGCGTATTTCGTCTCGCTC
AGGCGCAATCACGAATGAATAACGGTTTGGTTGATGCGAGTGATTTTGATGACGAGCGTAATGGCTGGCC
TGTTGAACAAGTCTGGAAAGAAATGCATAAACTTTTGCCATTCTCACCGGATTCAGTCGTCACTCATGGT
GATTTCTCACTTGATAACCTTATTTTTGACGAGGGGAAATTAATAGGTTGTATTGATGTTGGACGAGTCG
GAATCGCAGACCGATACCAGGATCTTGCCATCCTATGGAACTGCCTCGGTGAGTTTTCTCCTTCATTACA
GAAACGGCTTTTTCAAAAATATGGTATTGATAATCCTGATATGAATAAATTGCAGTTTCATTTGATGCTC
GATGAGTTTTTCTAATCAGAATTGGTTAATTGGTTGTAACACTGGCAGAGCATTACGCTGACTTGACGGG
ACGGCGCAAGCTCATGACCAAAATCCCTTAACGTGAGTTACGCGTCGTTCCACTGAGCGTCAGACCCCGT
AGAAAAGATCAAAGGATCTTC
